Addgene plasmid #39427: TAL2093
Depositing lab: Keith Joung. Depositing organization: Massachusetts General Hospital. Publication: FLASH assembly of TALENs for high-throughput genome editing. Reyon D, Tsai SQ, Khayter C, Foden JA, Sander JD, Joung JK. Nat Biotechnol. 2012 Apr 8. doi: 10.1038/nbt.2170. PubMed 22484455.
Backbone
  Vector backbone: JDS71
  Backbone manufacturer: Joung lab (Addgene Plasmid # 32287)
  Backbone size w/o insert (bp): 6447
  Vector type: Mammalian Expression ; T7
Growth in bacteria
  Bacterial resistance: Ampicillin, 100 μg/mL
  Growth temperature: 37°C
  Growth strain: XL1 Blue
  Copy number: High Copy
Gene/Insert
  Gene/Insert name: eGFP-TALEN-35-Right
  Species: H. sapiens (human)
  Insert size (bp): 1538
  Promoter: CMV
  Tag / fusion protein: 3X Flag (N terminal on backbone); WT FOKI (C terminal on backbone)
  Cloning method: Restriction Enzyme; 5′ cloning site BsmBI (destroyed during cloning); 3′ cloning site BsmBI (destroyed during cloning)
  Sequencing primers: 5′ CMV-F
Terms and licenses: Academic/Nonprofit Terms; Industry Terms: Not Available to Industry
Depositor comments: Target binding site: TTCTTCTGCTTGTCGGC To reduce the chance of recombination in this plasmid, do not grow in liquid culture for more than 12-14 hours. It is strongly recommended that users perform a diagnostic digest to verify this plasmid prior to use. For example, a double digest of the plasmid with BamHI and KpnI should result in two bands at 2.2kb and 5.8kb
How to cite: TAL2093 was a gift from Keith Joung (Addgene plasmid # 39427 ; http://n2t.net/addgene:39427 ; RRID:Addgene_39427)
