[The description below was written by a language model from this plasmid's Addgene catalogue record.]
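Description:
TAL2093 is a mammalian expression plasmid encoding one half of a TALEN pair, the "right" monomer of eGFP-TALEN-35, built on the JDS71 TALEN backbone (about 6.4 kb without insert). It is maintained in E. coli as a high-copy plasmid under ampicillin selection. The record does not include a feature table, so the replication origin and other backbone elements are not itemised.

The roughly 1.5 kb insert is an array of TAL effector repeats, produced by the FLASH assembly method and designed to recognise a specific site in the eGFP coding sequence. It was cloned between two BsmBI sites that were destroyed in the process; BsmBI is a type IIS enzyme, which allows seamless in-frame joining of the array to the flanking backbone sequences. The backbone supplies an N-terminal 3X FLAG tag and a C-terminal wild-type FokI nuclease domain, so the expressed product is a FLAG-tagged TAL effector–FokI fusion. Expression in mammalian cells is driven by the CMV promoter, and the vector type also lists T7, implying that a T7 promoter is available for in vitro transcription. The species field lists human, although the name indicates the target is the eGFP reporter gene.

Because FokI cleaves as a dimer, this construct is meant to be used with the matching left monomer, which binds the opposite half-site so that the two nuclease domains cut the intervening spacer. Such eGFP-directed pairs are typically used to measure TALEN activity by disruption of an eGFP reporter. The depositor cautions that the repetitive TAL array is prone to recombination and recommends verifying the plasmid by diagnostic digest.
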