>Addgene plasmid #39427 | TAL2093 | depositor partial sequence | sequence record 49729 | TAL2093 sequence 1538 bps
GAACCTGACCCCAGACCAGGTAGTCGCAATCGCGTCAAACGGAGGGGGAAAGCAAGCCCTGGAAACCGTG
CAAAGGTTGTTGCCGGTCCTTTGTCAAGACCACGGCCTTACACCGGAGCAAGTCGTGGCCATTGCATCCC
ACGACGGTGGCAAACAGGCTCTTGAGACGGTTCAGAGACTTCTCCCAGTTCTCTGTCAAGCCCACGGGCT
GACTCCCGATCAAGTTGTAGCGATTGCGTCCAACGGTGGAGGGAAACAAGCATTGGAGACTGTCCAACGG
CTCCTTCCCGTGTTGTGTCAAGCCCACGGTTTGACGCCTGCACAAGTGGTCGCCATCGCCTCGAATGGCG
GCGGTAAGCAGGCGCTGGAAACAGTACAGCGCCTGCTGCCTGTACTGTGCCAGGATCATGGACTGACCCC
AGACCAGGTAGTCGCAATCGCGTCACATGACGGGGGAAAGCAAGCCCTGGAAACCGTGCAAAGGTTGTTG
CCGGTCCTTTGTCAAGACCACGGCCTTACACCGGAGCAAGTCGTGGCCATTGCAAGCAATGGGGGTGGCA
AACAGGCTCTTGAGACGGTTCAGAGACTTCTCCCAGTTCTCTGTCAAGCCCACGGGCTGACTCCCGATCA
AGTTGTAGCGATTGCGAATAACAATGGAGGGAAACAAGCATTGGAGACTGTCCAACGGCTCCTTCCCGTG
TTGTGTCAAGCCCACGGTTTGACGCCTGCACAAGTGGTCGCCATCGCCAGCCATGATGGCGGTAAGCAGG
CGCTGGAAACAGTACAGCGCCTGCTGCCTGTACTGTGCCAGGATCATGGACTGACCCCAGACCAGGTAGT
CGCAATCGCGTCAAACGGAGGGGGAAAGCAAGCCCTGGAAACCGTGCAAAGGTTGTTGCCGGTCCTTTGT
CAAGACCACGGCCTTACACCGGAGCAAGTCGTGGCCATTGCAAGCAATGGGGGTGGCAAACAGGCTCTTG
AGACGGTTCAGAGACTTCTCCCAGTTCTCTGTCAAGCCCACGGGCTGACTCCCGATCAAGTTGTAGCGAT
TGCGAATAACAATGGAGGGAAACAAGCATTGGAGACTGTCCAACGGCTCCTTCCCGTGTTGTGTCAAGCC
CACGGTTTGACGCCTGCACAAGTGGTCGCCATCGCCTCGAATGGCGGCGGTAAGCAGGCGCTGGAAACAG
TACAGCGCCTGCTGCCTGTACTGTGCCAGGATCATGGACTGACCCCAGACCAGGTAGTCGCAATCGCGTC
ACATGACGGGGGAAAGCAAGCCCTGGAAACCGTGCAAAGGTTGTTGCCGGTCCTTTGTCAAGACCACGGC
CTTACACCGGAGCAAGTCGTGGCCATTGCAAATAATAACGGTGGCAAACAGGCTCTTGAGACGGTTCAGA
GACTTCTCCCAGTTCTCTGTCAAGCCCACGGGCTGACTCCCGATCAAGTTGTAGCGATTGCGAATAACAA
TGGAGGGAAACAAGCATTGGAGACTGTCCAACGGCTCCTTCCCGTGTTGTGTCAAGCCCACGGTCTGA
