>Addgene plasmid #39427 | TAL2093 | addgene partial sequence | sequence record 52664 | JDS-TALEN-F 5'-TAGGGGTCGGTAAACAGTGG-3'
TGTGGCGGGTGAGCTTAGGGGGCCTCCGCTCCAGCTCGACACCGGGCAGCTGCTGAAGATCGCGAAGAGA
GGGGGAGTAACAGCGGTAGAGGCAGTGCACGCCTGGCGCAATGCGCTCACCGGGGCCCCCTTGAACCTGA
CCCCAGACCAGGTAGTCGCAATCGCGTCAAACGGAGGGGGAAAGCAAGCCCTGGAAACCGTGCAAAGGTT
GTTGCCGGTCCTTTGTCAAGACCACGGCCTTACACCGGAGCAAGTCGTGGCCATTGCATCCCACGACGGT
GGCAAACAGGCTCTTGAGACGGTTCAGAGACTTCTCCCAGTTCTCTGTCAAGCCCACGGGCTGACTCCCG
ATCAAGTTGTAGCGATTGCGTCCAACGGTGGAGGGAAACAAGCATTGGAGACTGTCCAACGGCTCCTTCC
CGTGTTGTGTCAAGCCCACGGTTTGACGCCTGCACAAGTGGTCGCCATCGCCTCGAATGGCGGCGGTAAG
CAGGCGCTGGAAACAGTACAGCGCCTGCTGCCTGTACTGTGCCAGGATCATGGACTGACCCCAGACCAGG
TAGTCGCAATCGCGTCACATGACGGGGGAAAGCAAGCCCTGGAAACCGTGCAAAGGTTGTTGCCGGTCCT
TTGTCAAGACCACGGCCTTACACCGGAGCAAGTCGTGGCCATTGCAAGCAATGGGGGTGGCAAACAGGCT
CTTGAGACGGTTCAGAGACTTCTCCCAGTTCTCTGTCAAGCCCACGGGCTGACTCCCGATCAAGTTGTAG
CGATTGCGAATAACAATGGAGGGAAACAAGCATTGGA
